Addgene plasmid #197796: pJMC-6
Purpose: (Empty Backbone) Level 1 Module 6 destination vector
Depositing lab: Daniel Voytas. Depositing organization: University of Minnesota. Publication: An extensible vector toolkit and parts library for advanced engineering of plant genomes. Chamness JC, Kumar J, Cruz AJ, Rhuby E, Holum MJ, Cody JP, Tibebu R, Gamo ME, Starker CG, Zhang F, Voytas DF. Plant Genome. 2023 Mar 9:e20312. doi: 10.1002/tpg2.20312. PubMed 36896468.
Backbone
  Vector backbone: Unspecified
  Backbone manufacturer: Self-made
  Vector type: Unspecified
Growth in bacteria
  Bacterial resistance: Chloramphenicol and Ampicillin, 25 & 100 μg/mL
  Growth temperature: 37°C
  Growth strain: ccdB Survival
  Copy number: High Copy
Gene/Insert
  Gene/Insert name: None
Terms and licenses: Academic/Nonprofit Terms; Industry Terms: Not Available to Industry
Depositor comments: Please visit https://www.biorxiv.org/content/10.1101/2022.10.15.511792v1 for bioRxiv preprint.
How to cite: pJMC-6 was a gift from Daniel Voytas (Addgene plasmid # 197796 ; http://n2t.net/addgene:197796 ; RRID:Addgene_197796)
