[The description below was written by a language model from this plasmid's Addgene catalogue record and pLannotate feature annotations shown in this document.]
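Description:
pJMC-6 is an empty destination vector from a modular cloning toolkit built for advanced engineering of plant genomes, where it serves as the Level 1 acceptor for the Module 6 position in the assembly hierarchy. The catalogue describes the backbone as self-made and leaves the vector type unspecified. It carries no insert. The sequenced plasmid is small (about 3.5 kb) and is maintained in E. coli at high copy through a ColE1/pUC-type origin of replication. A very short fragment annotated as RSF origin is also detected, but at roughly twenty bases it is unlikely to be functional.

The annotated features fall into two groups. The maintenance portion comprises the origin and an ampicillin resistance gene (β-lactamase) under its native bla promoter. The other portion is a counter-selection cassette: a chloramphenicol acetyltransferase gene preceded by a cat promoter fragment and a lac UV5 promoter, followed by a partial ccdA sequence and an intact ccdB toxin gene. CcdB poisons DNA gyrase and kills ordinary E. coli strains, which explains why the plasmid is propagated in a ccdB-tolerant strain under dual chloramphenicol and ampicillin selection. In vectors of this design the CmR–ccdB cassette normally acts as a placeholder that incoming parts replace during assembly, so that only recombinant plasmids survive in standard cloning strains under ampicillin selection. The feature table does not annotate the cloning or restriction sites flanking the cassette, and the record does not state the assembly chemistry or the overhangs that define Module 6. No plant promoters, terminators, T-DNA borders or plant selection markers are annotated, consistent with its role as an intermediate assembly vector rather than a final plant transformation construct.
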