Features (pLannotate 1.2.2; 9 found; start..end, strand, type, name):
      1..23      +  rep_origin     RSF ori (fragment): Plasmids containing the RSF 1030 origin of replication can be propagated in E. coli cells that contain additional plasmids with compatible origins.
     86..116     +  promoter       lac UV5 promoter: E. coli lac promoter with an "up" mutation
    140..169     +  promoter       cat promoter (fragment): promoter of the E. coli cat gene encoding chloramphenicol acetyltransferase
    170..850     +  CDS            CmR: chloramphenicol acetyltransferase confers resistance to chloramphenicol
   1007..1165    +  CDS            ccdA (fragment): CCDA_ECO57 - Also known as H, letA. Experimental evidence at protein level: Swiss-Prot protein existence level 1. Antitoxin component of a type II toxin-antitoxin (TA) system which inhibits the post-segregational killing (PSK) of plasmid-free cells, also referred to as a plasmid addiction system. Binds to and blocks the activity of CcdB; will also remove bound CcdB protein from the CcdB-GyrA complex by forming a CcdA-CcdB complex, a process termed rejuvenation. Functions as a transcriptional corepressor for the ccdAB operon, repression also requires CcdB (By similarity). From Escherichia coli
   1170..1472    +  CDS            ccdB: CCDB_ECOLI - Also known as G, letB, letD. Experimental evidence at protein level: Swiss-Prot protein existence level 1. Toxic component of a type II toxin-antitoxin (TA) system, functioning in plasmid maintainence. Responsible for the post- segregational killing (PSK) of plasmid-free cells, also referred to as a plasmid addiction system. Half-life of over 2 hours. Cell killing by CcdB is accompanied by filamentation, defects in chromosome and plasmid segregation, defects in cell division, formation of anucleate cells, decreased DNA synthesis and plasmid loss. Interferes with the activity of DN
   1557..1657    +  promoter       AmpR promoter: bla
   1658..2519    +  CDS            AmpR (fragment): β-lactamase; bla; confers resistance to ampicillin, carbenicillin, and related antibiotics
   2726..3314    +  rep_origin     ori: high-copy-number ColE1/pMB1/pBR322/pUC origin of replication
>Addgene plasmid #197796 | pJMC-6 | addgene full sequence | sequence record 393138 | Addgene NGS Result
GTCAGTGAGCGAGGAAGCGGAAGAGCGCCCACCTGCTTTTCGGAGGCGCGCCGGAGTGAGACCGGCCGCA
TTAGGCACCCCAGGCTTTACACTTTATGCTTCCGGCTCGTATAATGTGTGGATTTTGAGTTAGGATCCGT
CGAGATTTTCAGGAGCTAAGGAAGCTAAAATGGAGAAAAAAATCACTGGATATACCACCGTTGATATATC
CCAATGGCATCGTAAAGAACATTTTGAGGCATTTCAGTCAGTCGCTCAATGTACCTATAACCAGACCGTT
CAGCTGGATATTACGGCCTTTTTAAAGACCGTAAAGAAAAATAAGCACAAGTTTTATCCGGCCTTTATTC
ACATTCTTGCCCGCCTGATGAATGCTCATCCGGAATTCCGTATGGCAATGAAAGACGGTGAGCTGGTGAT
ATGGGATAGTGTTCACCCTTGTTACACCGTTTTCCATGAGCAAACTGAAACGTTTTCATCGCTCTGGAGT
GAATACCACGACGATTTCCGGCAGTTTCTACACATATATTCGCAAGATGTGGCGTGTTACGGTGAAAACC
TGGCCTATTTCCCTAAAGGGTTTATTGAGAATATGTTTTTCGTTTCAGCCAATCCCTGGGTGAGTTTCAC
CAGTTTTGATTTAAACGTGGCCAATATGGACAACTTCTTCGCCCCCGTTTTCACCATGGGCAAATATTAT
ACGCAAGGCGACAAGGTGCTGATGCCGCTGGCGATTCAGGTTCATCATGCCGTTTGTGATGGCTTCCATG
TCGGCAGAATGCTTAATGAATTACAACAGTACTGCGATGAGTGGCAGGCGGGGCGTAATCTAGAGGATCC
GGCTTACTAAAAGCCAGATAACAGTATGCGTATTTGCGCGCTGATTTTTGCGGTATAAGAATATATACTG
ATATGTATACCCGAAGTATGTCAAAAGGAGGTATGCTATGAAGCAGCGTATTACAGTGACAGTTGACAGC
GACAGCTATCAGTTGCTCAAGGCATATATGATGTCAATATCTCCGGTCTGGTAAGCACAACCATGCAGAA
TGAAGCCCGTCGTCTGCGTGCCGAACGCTGGAAAGCGGAAAATCAGGAAGGGATGGCTGAGGTCGCCCGG
TTTATTGAAATGAACGGCTCTTTTGCTGACGAGAACAGGGGCTGGTGAAATGCAGTTTAAGGTTTACACC
TATAAAAGAGAGAGCCGTTATCGTCTGTTTGTGGATGTACAGAGTGATATTATTGACACGCCCGGGCGAC
GGATGGTGATCCCCCTGGCCAGTGCACGTCTGCTGTCAGATAAAGTCTCCCGTGAACTTTACCCGGTGGT
GCATATCGGGGATGAAAGCTGGCGCATGATGACCACCGATATGGCCAGTGTGCCGGTTTCCGTTATCGGG
GAAGAAGTGGCTGATCTCAGCCACCGCGAAAATGACATCAAAAACGCCATTAACCTGATGTTCTGGGGAA
TATAAGGTCTCTCGCTGAGCTCCTGCTTTTGCAGGTGTGATGAAAAGCCTTAGGGTCAGGTGGCACTTTT
CGGGGAAATGTGCGATGAACCCCTATTTGTTTATTTTTCTAAATACATTCAAATATGTATCCGCTAATGA
GACAATAACCCTGATAAATGCTTCAATTATATTGAAAAAGGAAGAGTATGAGTATCCAACATTTCCGTGT
CGCCCTTATTCCCTTTTTTTGCGGCCTTCTGCCTTCCTGTTTTTGCTCACCCAGAAACGCTGGTGAAAGT
AAAAGATGCTGAAGATCAGTTGGGTGCCCGAGTGGGTTACATTGAACTGGATCTCAACAGCGGCAAAATC
TTAGAGAGTTTTCGCCCCGAAGAACGCTTCCCAATGATGAGCACTTTCAAAGTTCTGCTATGTGGCGCGG
TGTTATCCCGTATTGATGCTGGGCAAGAGCAACTCGGTCGCCGCATACACTATTCTCAGAATGACTTGGT
TGAGTATTCACCAGTCACAGAAAAGCATCTTACGGATGGCATGACAGTAAGAGAATTATGTAGTGCTGCC
ATAACCATGAGTGATAACACTGCGGCCAACTTACTTCTGACAACGATTGGAGGACCGAAGGAGCTAACCG
CTTTTTTGCACAACATGGGGGATCATGTAACTCGCCTTGATCGTTGGGAACCGGAGCTGAATGAAGCCAT
ACCAAACGACGAGCGTGACACCACGATGCCTGTAGCAATGGCAACAACTCTCCGCAAACTATTAACTGGC
GAACTACTTACTCTTGCTTCACGCCAGCAACTCATTGACTGGATGGAGGCGGACAAAGTTGCAGGACCAC
TTCTGCGCTCGGCACTTCCGGCTGGCTGGTTTATTGCTGATAAATCTGGAGCCGGTGAGCGTGGCTCTCG
CGGTATCATTGCAGCACTGGGGCCAGATGGTAAGCCCTCCCGTATCGTAGTTATCTACACGACGGGGAGT
CAGGCAACTATGGATGAACGAAATAGACAGATCGCTGAGATAGGTGCCTCACTGATTAAGCATTGGTAAC
TGTCAGACGAAGGGAAATAAATAGTAGCCCGCCTGATGTGCGGGCTTTTTTTTGGTGGTGGTTACCAGTG
TCGCTTAGCTACCGTAGGTCCTCTTAGGCGGTCCGATTAGCGACATAGTCATCAATGCCTTGACGGCAAA
ATCCCTTAACGTGAGTTTTCGTTCCACTGAGCGTCAGACCCCGTAGAAAAGATCAAAGGATCTTCTTGAG
ATCCTTTTTTTCTGCGCGTAATCTGCTGCTTGCAAACAAAAAAACCACCGCTACCAGCGGTGGTTTGTTT
GCCGGATCAAGAGCTACTAACTCTTTTTCCGAAGGTAACTGGCTTCAGTAGAGCGCAGATACCAAATACT
GTTCTTCTAGTGTAGCCGTAGTTAGGCCACCACTTCAAGAACTCTGTAGCACCGCCTACATACCTCGCTC
TGCTAATCCTGTTACCAGTGGCTGCTGCCAGTGGCGATAAGTCGTGTCTTACCGGGTTGGACTCAAGACG
ATAGTTACCGGATAAGGCGCAGCGGTCGGGCTGAACGGGGGGTTCGTGCTCACAGCCCAGCTTGGAGCGA
ACGACCTACACCGAACTGAGATACCTACAGCGTGAGCTATGAGAAAGCGCCACGCTTCCCGAAGGGAGAA
AGGCGGACAGGTATCCGGTAAGCGGCAGGGTCGGAACAGGAGAGCGCACGAGGGAGCTTCCAGGGGGAAA
CGCCTGGTATCTTTATAGTCCTGTCGGGTTTCGCCACCTCTGACTTGAGCGTCGATTTTTGTGATGCTCG
TCAGGGGGGCGGAGCCTATGGAAAAACGCCAGCAACGCGGCCTTTTTACGGTTCCTGGCCTTTTGCTGGC
CTTTTGCTCACATGTTCTTTCCTGCGTTATCCCCTGATTCTGTGGATAACCGTATTACCGCCTTTGAGTG
AGCTGATACCGCTCGCCGCAGCCGAACGACCGAGCGCAGCGA
